Addgene plasmid #171675: pThuAsol
Purpose: pThuAsol expression in E. coli
Depositing lab: Wilfred van der Donk. Depositing organization: University of Illinois at Urbana-Champaign. Publication: Structural and mechanistic investigations of protein S-glycosyltransferases. Fujinami D, Garcia de Gonzalo CV, Biswas S, Hao Y, Wang H, Garg N, Lukk T, Nair SK, van der Donk WA. Cell Chem Biol. 2021 Dec 16;28(12):1740-1749.e6. doi: 10.1016/j.chembiol.2021.06.009. Epub 2021 Jul 21. PubMed 34283964.
Backbone
  Vector backbone: pET28b
  Backbone manufacturer: invitrogen
  Backbone size w/o insert (bp): 5293
  Total vector size (bp): 5884
  Vector type: Bacterial Expression
Growth in bacteria
  Bacterial resistance: Kanamycin, 50 μg/mL
  Growth temperature: 37°C
  Growth strain: DH5alpha
  Copy number: Low Copy
Gene/Insert
  Gene/Insert name: SUMO-TEV-ThuAsol (alt name: SUMO-TEV-ThuAsol)
  Species: Bacillus thuringiensis
  Insert size (bp): 582
  Promoter: T7
  Tag / fusion protein: His-tag (N terminal on backbone); SUMO-tag (N terminal on insert)
  Cloning method: Gibson Cloning
  Sequencing primers: 5′ TAATACGACTCACTATAGGG; 3′ GCTAGTTATTGCTCAGCGG
Terms and licenses: Academic/Nonprofit Terms; Industry Terms: Not Available to Industry
How to cite: pThuAsol was a gift from Wilfred van der Donk (Addgene plasmid # 171675 ; http://n2t.net/addgene:171675 ; RRID:Addgene_171675)
