[The description below was written by a language model from this plasmid's Addgene catalogue record and pLannotate feature annotations shown in this document.]
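Description:
pThuAsol is a bacterial expression plasmid built on the pET28b backbone for producing a tagged form of ThuA, from Bacillus thuringiensis, in E. coli. The insert, SUMO-TEV-ThuAsol (about 580 bp, introduced by Gibson cloning), sits downstream of the T7 promoter, a lac operator and the T7 gene 10 ribosome binding site. It is followed by the T7 terminator. The backbone also carries lacI with its own promoter, so transcription is repressed until IPTG is added and requires a host that supplies T7 RNA polymerase.

The reading frame begins with the backbone-encoded N-terminal His-tag and a thrombin cleavage site, followed by a yeast SMT3-derived SUMO domain, a TEV protease recognition site and then the ThuAsol coding region. This layout allows metal-affinity purification, uses SUMO as a fusion partner of the kind generally employed to aid expression and solubility, and lets TEV digestion release the ThuAsol portion from its tags. The annotation tool did not label the ThuA segment itself. Its short hits to capTEV and SET1 probably reflect the His-tag and ordinary pET sequence near the terminator rather than additional functional tags.

Propagation relies on a pBR322-type ColE1 origin with the bom region and rop, consistent with the recorded low copy number, and selection is by kanamycin through aph(3')-Ia. An f1 origin and remnant tetracycline-resistance fragments are standard backbone features. The record does not define what the "sol" designation means. The associated publication concerns structural and mechanistic studies of protein S-glycosyltransferases, which suggests the expressed protein served that work. The sequenced record (5,869 nt) is slightly shorter than the stated total size of 5,884 bp.
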