Features (pLannotate 1.2.2; 21 found; start..end, strand, type, name):
      1..25      +  protein_bind   lac operator: The lac repressor binds to the lac operator to inhibit transcription in E. coli. This inhibition can be relieved by adding lactose or isopropyl-β-D-thiogalactopyranoside (IPTG). lac repressor encoded by lacI
     40..62      +  RBS            RBS: efficient ribosome binding site from bacteriophage T7 gene 10 (Olins and Rangwala, 1989)
     81..97      +  CDS            capTEV™ (fragment): composite tag for in vivo biotinylation, TEV protease cleavage, and 6xHis tagging
    108..125     +  CDS            thrombin site: thrombin recognition and cleavage site
    138..430     +  CDS            SUMO (fragment): cleavable ubiquitin-like protein tag; S. cerevisiae SMT3 (truncated)
    447..465     +  CDS            TEV site (fragment): tobacco etch virus (TEV) protease recognition and cleavage site
    742..791     +  CDS            SET1 (fragment): solubility-enhancement tag derived from T7 phage gene 10B
    799..846     +  terminator     T7 terminator: transcription terminator for bacteriophage T7 RNA polymerase
    883..1311    +  rep_origin     f1 ori (sequence partly withheld): f1 bacteriophage origin of replication; arrow indicates direction of (+) strand synthesis
   1364..1421    +  promoter       AmpR promoter (fragment): bla
   1430..2245    -  CDS            KanR: aminoglycoside phosphotransferase; aph(3')-Ia; confers resistance to kanamycin in bacteria or G418 (Geneticin®) in eukaryotes
   2367..2955    +  rep_origin     ori: high-copy-number ColE1/pMB1/pBR322/pUC origin of replication
   3141..3280    -  misc_feature   bom: basis of mobility region from pBR322
   3382..3573    -  CDS            rop: Rop protein, which maintains plasmids at low copy number; rop
   3590..3970    +  CDS            YPB1_ECOLX: Protein predicted: Swiss-Prot protein existence level 4. From Escherichia coli.
   4042..4333    -  CDS            TcR (fragment): tetracycline efflux protein; tet; confers resistance to tetracycline
   4348..4369    -  protein_bind   CAP binding site: CAP binding activates transcription in the presence of cAMP. E. coli catabolite activator protein
   4382..5464    -  CDS            lacI: lac repressor; lacI; The lac repressor binds to the lac operator to inhibit transcription in E. coli. This inhibition can be relieved by adding lactose or isopropyl-β-D-thiogalactopyranoside (IPTG).
   5465..5542    -  promoter       lacI promoter: lacI
   5550..5829    -  CDS            TcR (fragment): tetracycline efflux protein; tet; confers resistance to tetracycline
   5851..5869    +  promoter       T7 promoter: promoter for bacteriophage T7 RNA polymerase
>Addgene plasmid #171675 | pThuAsol | addgene full sequence | sequence record 339791 | Addgene NGS Result
GGAATTGTGAGCGGATAACAATTCCCCTCTAGAAATAATTTTGTTTAACTTTAAGAAGGAGATATACCAT
GGGCAGCAGCCATCATCATCATCATCACAGCAGCGGCCTGGTGCCGCGCGGCAGCCATATGGCTAGCATG
TCGGACTCAGAAGTCAATCAAGAAGCTAAGCCAGAGGTCAAGCCAGAAGTCAAGCCGGAGACTCACATCA
ATTTAAAGGTGTCCGATGGATCTTCAGAGATCTTCTTCAAGATCAAAAAGACCACTCCTTTAAGAAGGCT
GATGGAAGCGTTCGCTAAAAGACAGGGTAAGGAAATGGACTCCTTAAGATTCTTGTACGACGGTATTAGA
ATTCAAGCTGATCAGACCCCTGAAGATTTGGACATGGAGGATAACGATATTATTGAGGCTCACAGAGAAC
AGATTGGTGGGTCTTCTGGTATCGAGGAAAACCTGTACTTCCAGGGTATGAAGGAATTGATTAAGGAACT
TAATCTTGAGGAATTGGAAACTTTCGAGGGGGGGTATGACGGAGTCAATTATATGCATCAACATGATGGT
GGTGGGGCGGGAGGTGGCAGTGGTATTGGCAAGGCACAATGTGCCTATTTCAAAGCATTATGTTATTCCG
GTGGTAGCGAGTGGTTGGGAGGATACGGTGGATGCGGCTCAACGAAAAATAACTGCGAGCTGGCTCGTAA
GTATTGTAAACGTAAATAAGCACCACCACCACTGAGATCCGGCTGCTAACAAAGCCCGAAAGGAAGCTGA
GTTGGCTGCTGCCACCGCTGAGCAATAACTAGCATAACCCCTTGGGGCCTCTAAACGGGTCTTGAGGGGT
TTTTTGCTGAAAGGAGGAACTATATCCGGATTGGCGAATGGG
[124 nt withheld, positions 883-1006]
C
[91 nt withheld, positions 1008-1098]
A
[49 nt withheld, positions 1100-1148]
CCTTTGACGTTGGAGTCCACGTTCTTT
[37 nt withheld, positions 1176-1212]
ACCCTATCTCGGTCTATTCTTTTGATTTATAAGGGATTTTGCCGATTTCGGCCTATTGGTTAAAAAATGA
GCTGATTTAACAAAAATTTAACGCGAATTTTAACAAAATATTAACGCTTACAATTTAGGTGGCACTTTTC
GGGGAAATGTGCGCGGAACCCCTATTTGTTTATTTTTCTAAATACATTCAAATATGTATCCGCTCATGAA
TTAATTCTTAGAAAAACTCATCGAGCATCAAATGAAACTGCAATTTATTCATATCAGGATTATCAATACC
ATATTTTTGAAAAAGCCGTTTCTGTAATGAAGGAGAAAACTCACCGAGGCAGTTCCATAGGATGGCAAGA
TCCTGGTATCGGTCTGCGATTCCGACTCGTCCAACATCAATACAACCTATTAATTTCCCCTCGTCAAAAA
TAAGGTTATCAAGTGAGAAATCACCATGAGTGACGACTGAATCCGGTGAGAATGGCAAAAGTTTATGCAT
TTCTTTCCAGACTTGTTCAACAGGCCAGCCATTACGCTCGTCATCAAAATCACTCGCATCAACCAAACCG
TTATTCATTCGTGATTGCGCCTGAGCGAGACGAAATACGCGATCGCTGTTAAAAGGACAATTACAAACAG
GAATCGAATGCAACCGGCGCAGGAACACTGCCAGCGCATCAACAATATTTTCACCTGAATCAGGATATTC
TTCTAATACCTGGAATGCTGTTTTCCCGGGGATCGCAGTGGTGAGTAACCATGCATCATCAGGAGTACGG
ATAAAATGCTTGATGGTCGGAAGAGGCATAAATTCCGTCAGCCAGTTTAGTCTGACCATCTCATCTGTAA
CATCATTGGCAACGCTACCTTTGCCATGTTTCAGAAACAACTCTGGCGCATCGGGCTTCCCATACAATCG
ATAGATTGTCGCACCTGATTGCCCGACATTATCGCGAGCCCATTTATACCCATATAAATCAGCATCCATG
TTGGAATTTAATCGCGGCCTAGAGCAAGACGTTTCCCGTTGAATATGGCTCATAACACCCCTTGTATTAC
TGTTTATGTAAGCAGACAGTTTTATTGTTCATGACCAAAATCCCTTAACGTGAGTTTTCGTTCCACTGAG
CGTCAGACCCCGTAGAAAAGATCAAAGGATCTTCTTGAGATCCTTTTTTTCTGCGCGTAATCTGCTGCTT
GCAAACAAAAAAACCACCGCTACCAGCGGTGGTTTGTTTGCCGGATCAAGAGCTACCAACTCTTTTTCCG
AAGGTAACTGGCTTCAGCAGAGCGCAGATACCAAATACTGTCCTTCTAGTGTAGCCGTAGTTAGGCCACC
ACTTCAAGAACTCTGTAGCACCGCCTACATACCTCGCTCTGCTAATCCTGTTACCAGTGGCTGCTGCCAG
TGGCGATAAGTCGTGTCTTACCGGGTTGGACTCAAGACGATAGTTACCGGATAAGGCGCAGCGGTCGGGC
TGAACGGGGGGTTCGTGCACACAGCCCAGCTTGGAGCGAACGACCTACACCGAACTGAGATACCTACAGC
GTGAGCTATGAGAAAGCGCCACGCTTCCCGAAGGGAGAAAGGCGGACAGGTATCCGGTAAGCGGCAGGGT
CGGAACAGGAGAGCGCACGAGGGAGCTTCCAGGGGGAAACGCCTGGTATCTTTATAGTCCTGTCGGGTTT
CGCCACCTCTGACTTGAGCGTCGATTTTTGTGATGCTCGTCAGGGGGGCGGAGCCTATGGAAAAACGCCA
GCAACGCGGCCTTTTTACGGTTCCTGGCCTTTTGCTGGCCTTTTGCTCACATGTTCTTTCCTGCGTTATC
CCCTGATTCTGTGGATAACCGTATTACCGCCTTTGAGTGAGCTGATACCGCTCGCCGCAGCCGAACGACC
GAGCGCAGCGAGTCAGTGAGCGAGGAAGCGGAAGAGCGCCTGATGCGGTATTTTCTCCTTACGCATCTGT
GCGGTATTTCACACCGCAATGGTGCACTCTCAGTACAATCTGCTCTGATGCCGCATAGTTAAGCCAGTAT
ACACTCCGCTATCGCTACGTGACTGGGTCATGGCTGCGCCCCGACACCCGCCAACACCCGCTGACGCGCC
CTGACGGGCTTGTCTGCTCCCGGCATCCGCTTACAGACAAGCTGTGACCGTCTCCGGGAGCTGCATGTGT
CAGAGGTTTTCACCGTCATCACCGAAACGCGCGAGGCAGCTGCGGTAAAGCTCATCAGCGTGGTCGTGAA
GCGATTCACAGATGTCTGCCTGTTCATCCGCGTCCAGCTCGTTGAGTTTCTCCAGAAGCGTTAATGTCTG
GCTTCTGATAAAGCGGGCCATGTTAAGGGCGGTTTTTTCCTGTTTGGTCACTGATGCCTCCGTGTAAGGG
GGATTTCTGTTCATGGGGGTAATGATACCGATGAAACGAGAGAGGATGCTCACGATACGGGTTACTGATG
ATGAACATGCCCGGTTACTGGAACGTTGTGAGGGTAAACAACTGGCGGTATGGATGCGGCGGGACCAGAG
AAAAATCACTCAGGGTCAATGCCAGCGCTTCGTTAATACAGATGTAGGTGTTCCACAGGGTAGCCAGCAG
CATCCTGCGATGCAGATCCGGAACATAATGGTGCAGGGCGCTGACTTCCGCGTTTCCAGACTTTACGAAA
CACGGAAACCGAAGACCATTCATGTTGTTGCTCAGGTCGCAGACGTTTTGCAGCAGCAGTCGCTTCACGT
TCGCTCGCGTATCGGTGATTCATTCTGCTAACCAGTAAGGCAACCCCGCCAGCCTAGCCGGGTCCTCAAC
GACAGGAGCACGATCATGCGCACCCGTGGGGCCGCCATGCCGGCGATAATGGCCTGCTTCTCGCCGAAAC
GTTTGGTGGCGGGACCAGTGACGAAGGCTTGAGCGAGGGCGTGCAAGATTCCGAATACCGCAAGCGACAG
GCCGATCATCGTCGCGCTCCAGCGAAAGCGGTCCTCGCCGAAAATGACCCAGAGCGCTGCCGGCACCTGT
CCTACGAGTTGCATGATAAAGAAGACAGTCATAAGTGCGGCGACGATAGTCATGCCCCGCGCCCACCGGA
AGGAGCTGACTGGGTTGAAGGCTCTCAAGGGCATCGGTCGAGATCCCGGTGCCTAATGAGTGAGCTAACT
TACATTAATTGCGTTGCGCTCACTGCCCGCTTTCCAGTCGGGAAACCTGTCGTGCCAGCTGCATTAATGA
ATCGGCCAACGCGCGGGGAGAGGCGGTTTGCGTATTGGGCGCCAGGGTGGTTTTTCTTTTCACCAGTGAG
ACGGGCAACAGCTGATTGCCCTTCACCGCCTGGCCCTGAGAGAGTTGCAGCAAGCGGTCCACGCTGGTTT
GCCCCAGCAGGCGAAAATCCTGTTTGATGGTGGTTAACGGCGGGATATAACATGAGCTGTCTTCGGTATC
GTCGTATCCCACTACCGAGATATCCGCACCAACGCGCAGCCCGGACTCGGTAATGGCGCGCATTGCGCCC
AGCGCCATCTGATCGTTGGCAACCAGCATCGCAGTGGGAACGATGCCCTCATTCAGCATTTGCATGGTTT
GTTGAAAACCGGACATGGCACTCCAGTCGCCTTCCCGTTCCGCTATCGGCTGAATTTGATTGCGAGTGAG
ATATTTATGCCAGCCAGCCAGACGCAGACGCGCCGAGACAGAACTTAATGGGCCCGCTAACAGCGCGATT
TGCTGGTGACCCAATGCGACCAGATGCTCCACGCCCAGTCGCGTACCGTCTTCATGGGAGAAAATAATAC
TGTTGATGGGTGTCTGGTCAGAGACATCAAGAAATAACGCCGGAACATTAGTGCAGGCAGCTTCCACAGC
AATGGCATCCTGGTCATCCAGCGGATAGTTAATGATCAGCCCACTGACGCGTTGCGCGAGAAGATTGTGC
ACCGCCGCTTTACAGGCTTCGACGCCGCTTCGTTCTACCATCGACACCACCACGCTGGCACCCAGTTGAT
CGGCGCGAGATTTAATCGCCGCGACAATTTGCGACGGCGCGTGCAGGGCCAGACTGGAGGTGGCAACGCC
AATCAGCAACGACTGTTTGCCCGCCAGTTGTTGTGCCACGCGGTTGGGAATGTAATTCAGCTCCGCCATC
GCCGCTTCCACTTTTTCCCGCGTTTTCGCAGAAACGTGGCTGGCCTGGTTCACCACGCGGGAAACGGTCT
GATAAGAGACACCGGCATACTCTGCGACATCGTATAACGTTACTGGTTTCACATTCACCACCCTGAATTG
ACTCTCTTCCGGGCGCTATCATGCCATACCGCGAAAGGTTTTGCGCCATTCGATGGTGTCCGGGATCTCG
ACGCTCTCCCTTATGCGACTCCTGCATTAGGAAGCAGCCCAGTAGTAGGTTGAGGCCGTTGAGCACCGCC
GCCGCAAGGAATGGTGCATGCAAGGAGATGGCGCCCAACAGTCCCCCGGCCACGGGGCCTGCCACCATAC
CCACGCCGAAACAAGCGCTCATGAGCCCGAAGTGGCGAGCCCGATCTTCCCCATCGGTGATGTCGGCGAT
ATAGGCGCCAGCAACCGCACCTGTGGCGCCGGTGATGCCGGCCACGATGCGTCCGGCGTAGAGGATCGAG
ATCTCGATCCCGCGAAATTAATACGACTCACTATAGG
